Addgene plasmid #202732: mCherry-FKBP-PIP4K2A
Purpose: expresses recruitable fluorescent protein-tagged enzyme
Depositing lab: Gerry Hammond. Publication: A novel homeostatic mechanism tunes PI(4,5)P2-dependent signaling at the plasma membrane. Wills RC, Doyle CP, Zewe JP, Pacheco J, Hansen SD, Hammond GRV. J Cell Sci. 2023 Aug 3:jcs.261494. doi: 10.1242/jcs.261494. PubMed 37534432.
Backbone
  Vector backbone: pmCherry-C1
  Vector type: Mammalian Expression
Growth in bacteria
  Bacterial resistance: Kanamycin, 50 μg/mL
  Growth temperature: 37°C
  Growth strain: DH5alpha
  Copy number: High Copy
Gene/Insert
  Gene/Insert name: mCherry:FKBP1A(3-108):[GGSA]4GG:PIP4K2A
  Species: H. sapiens (human)
  Entrez Gene: PIP4K2A (a.k.a. PI5P4KA, PIP5K2A, PIP5KII-alpha, PIP5KIIA, PIPK); FKBP1A (a.k.a. FKBP-12, FKBP-1A, FKBP1, FKBP12, PKC12, PKCI2, PPIASE)
  Cloning method: Gibson Cloning
Terms and licenses: Academic/Nonprofit Terms; Industry Terms: Not Available to Industry
Depositor comments: The deposited isoform is a single nucleotide variant (NP_005019.2:p.Asn251Ser), which represents approximately 30% of the alleles in the human population determined at the time of deposit. The substitution is not predicted to effect function. Please visit https://www.biorxiv.org/content/10.1101/2022.06.30.498262v3 for bioRxiv preprint.
How to cite: mCherry-FKBP-PIP4K2A was a gift from Gerry Hammond (Addgene plasmid # 202732 ; http://n2t.net/addgene:202732 ; RRID:Addgene_202732)
