[The description below was written by a language model from this plasmid's Addgene catalogue record and pLannotate feature annotations shown in this document.]
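Description:
mCherry-FKBP-PIP4K2A is a 6,357 bp mammalian expression plasmid built on the pmCherry-C1 backbone by Gibson cloning. It is maintained in E. coli at high copy through a ColE1/pUC-type origin and selected with kanamycin. The Tn5 NeoR/KanR gene is driven by tandem bacterial (AmpR/bla) and SV40 early promoters and terminated by an HSV TK polyadenylation signal, so the same marker can also confer G418 resistance in mammalian cells. An f1 origin is also present. The short annotated fragments of ble, bGH poly(A) and SV40 large T antigen appear to be backbone remnants or partial sequence matches rather than functional elements.

The payload is a single open reading frame under the human CMV immediate-early enhancer and promoter, ending with an SV40 poly(A) signal. It encodes mCherry at the N-terminus, followed by residues 3-108 of human FKBP1A (FKBP12), a flexible [GGSA]4GG linker, and human PIP4K2A, the lipid kinase that phosphorylates PtdIns5P to form PI(4,5)P2. The depositor notes that the PIP4K2A sequence carries the common Asn251Ser variant, found in roughly 30% of human alleles and not predicted to alter function.

The stated purpose is expression of a recruitable, fluorescently tagged enzyme. FKBP12 is the standard handle for chemically induced dimerization, in which rapamycin bridges it to an FRB domain. The enzyme could therefore be relocated acutely to a chosen membrane, with mCherry reporting its position, although the record does not name the partner construct. The associated publication concerns homeostatic control of PI(4,5)P2-dependent signaling at the plasma membrane.
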