Features (pLannotate 1.2.2; 17 found; start..end, strand, type, name):
     71..865     +  CDS            NeoR/KanR: aminoglycoside phosphotransferase from Tn5; aph(3')-II (or nptII); confers resistance to neomycin, kanamycin, and G418 (Geneticin®)
    886..1038    +  CDS            ble (fragment): BLE_KLEPN - Experimental evidence at protein level: Swiss-Prot protein existence level 1. Binding protein with a strong affinity to the bleomycin family of antibiotics. Binds to CL990; an antimitotic-antibiotic compound. From Klebsiella pneumoniae.
   1097..1144    +  polyA_signal   HSV TK poly(A) signal: herpes simplex virus thymidine kinase polyadenylation signal (Cole and Stacy, 1985)
   1235..1251    -  polyA_signal   bGH poly(A) signal (fragment): bovine growth hormone polyadenylation signal
   1473..2061    +  rep_origin     ori: high-copy-number ColE1/pMB1/pBR322/pUC origin of replication
   2236..2539    +  enhancer       CMV enhancer: human cytomegalovirus immediate early enhancer
   2540..2743    +  promoter       CMV promoter: human cytomegalovirus (CMV) immediate early promoter
   2788..3495    +  CDS            mCherry: mCherry is a basic (constitutively fluorescent) red fluorescent protein published in 2004, derived from Discosoma sp.. It is reported to be a very rapidly-maturing monomer with low acid sensitivity.
   3496..3513    +  misc_feature   MCS (fragment): multiple cloning site
   3554..3876    +  CDS            FKBP (fragment): human FK506-binding protein FKBP12
   3940..3969    +  misc_feature   MCS (fragment): multiple cloning site
   3970..5187    +  CDS            PIP4K2A: PI42A_HUMAN - Also known as PI5P4KA, PIP5K2, PIP5K2A. Experimental evidence at protein level: Swiss-Prot protein existence level 1. Catalyzes the phosphorylation of phosphatidylinositol 5- phosphate (PtdIns5P) on the fourth hydroxyl of the myo-inositol ring, to form phosphatidylinositol 4,5-bisphosphate (PtdIns(4,5)P2) (PubMed:9367159, PubMed:23326584). Has both ATP- and GTP-dependent kinase activities (PubMed:26774281). May exert its function by regulating the levels of PtdIns5P, which functions in the cytosol by increasing AKT activity and in the nucleus signals through ING2 (PubMed:18364242
   5213..5297    +  CDS            large T antigen (fragment): large T antigen from SV40 (simian virus 40)
   5320..5441    +  polyA_signal   SV40 poly(A) signal: SV40 polyadenylation signal
   5475..5903    -  rep_origin     f1 ori (sequence partly withheld): f1 bacteriophage origin of replication; arrow indicates direction of (+) strand synthesis
   5930..6034    +  promoter       AmpR promoter: bla
   6036..36      +  promoter       SV40 promoter (across the origin): SV40 enhancer and early promoter
>Addgene plasmid #202732 | mCherry-FKBP-PIP4K2A | addgene full sequence | sequence record 399175 | Addgene NGS Result
TGAGGAGGCTTTTTTGGAGGCCTAGGCTTTTGCAAAGATCGATCAAGAGACAGGATGAGGATCGTTTCGC
ATGATTGAACAAGATGGATTGCACGCAGGTTCTCCGGCCGCTTGGGTGGAGAGGCTATTCGGCTATGACT
GGGCACAACAGACAATCGGCTGCTCTGATGCCGCCGTGTTCCGGCTGTCAGCGCAGGGGCGCCCGGTTCT
TTTTGTCAAGACCGACCTGTCCGGTGCCCTGAATGAACTGCAAGACGAGGCAGCGCGGCTATCGTGGCTG
GCCACGACGGGCGTTCCTTGCGCAGCTGTGCTCGACGTTGTCACTGAAGCGGGAAGGGACTGGCTGCTAT
TGGGCGAAGTGCCGGGGCAGGATCTCCTGTCATCTCACCTTGCTCCTGCCGAGAAAGTATCCATCATGGC
TGATGCAATGCGGCGGCTGCATACGCTTGATCCGGCTACCTGCCCATTCGACCACCAAGCGAAACATCGC
ATCGAGCGAGCACGTACTCGGATGGAAGCCGGTCTTGTCGATCAGGATGATCTGGACGAAGAGCATCAGG
GGCTCGCGCCAGCCGAACTGTTCGCCAGGCTCAAGGCGAGCATGCCCGACGGCGAGGATCTCGTCGTGAC
CCATGGCGATGCCTGCTTGCCGAATATCATGGTGGAAAATGGCCGCTTTTCTGGATTCATCGACTGTGGC
CGGCTGGGTGTGGCGGACCGCTATCAGGACATAGCGTTGGCTACCCGTGATATTGCTGAAGAGCTTGGCG
GCGAATGGGCTGACCGCTTCCTCGTGCTTTACGGTATCGCCGCTCCCGATTCGCAGCGCATCGCCTTCTA
TCGCCTTCTTGACGAGTTCTTCTGAGCGGGACTCTGGGGTTCGAAATGACCGACCAAGCGACGCCCAACC
TGCCATCACGAGATTTCGATTCCACCGCCGCCTTCTATGAAAGGTTGGGCTTCGGAATCGTTTTCCGGGA
CGCCGGCTGGATGATCCTCCAGCGCGGGGATCTCATGCTGGAGTTCTTCGCCCACCCTAGGGGGAGGCTA
ACTGAAACACGGAAGGAGACAATACCGGAAGGAACCCGCGCTATGACGGCAATAAAAAGACAGAATAAAA
CGCACGGTGTTGGGTCGTTTGTTCATAAACGCGGGGTTCGGTCCCAGGGCTGGCACTCTGTCGATACCCC
ACCGAGACCCCATTGGGGCCAATACGCCCGCGTTTCTTCCTTTTCCCCACCCCACCCCCCAAGTTCGGGT
GAAGGCCCAGGGCTCGCAGCCAACGTCGGGGCGGCAGGCCCTGCCATAGCCTCAGGTTACTCATATATAC
TTTAGATTGATTTAAAACTTCATTTTTAATTTAAAAGGATCTAGGTGAAGATCCTTTTTGATAATCTCAT
GACCAAAATCCCTTAACGTGAGTTTTCGTTCCACTGAGCGTCAGACCCCGTAGAAAAGATCAAAGGATCT
TCTTGAGATCCTTTTTTTCTGCGCGTAATCTGCTGCTTGCAAACAAAAAAACCACCGCTACCAGCGGTGG
TTTGTTTGCCGGATCAAGAGCTACCAACTCTTTTTCCGAAGGTAACTGGCTTCAGCAGAGCGCAGATACC
AAATACTGTTCTTCTAGTGTAGCCGTAGTTAGGCCACCACTTCAAGAACTCTGTAGCACCGCCTACATAC
CTCGCTCTGCTAATCCTGTTACCAGTGGCTGCTGCCAGTGGCGATAAGTCGTGTCTTACCGGGTTGGACT
CAAGACGATAGTTACCGGATAAGGCGCAGCGGTCGGGCTGAACGGGGGGTTCGTGCACACAGCCCAGCTT
GGAGCGAACGACCTACACCGAACTGAGATACCTACAGCGTGAGCTATGAGAAAGCGCCACGCTTCCCGAA
GGGAGAAAGGCGGACAGGTATCCGGTAAGCGGCAGGGTCGGAACAGGAGAGCGCACGAGGGAGCTTCCAG
GGGGAAACGCCTGGTATCTTTATAGTCCTGTCGGGTTTCGCCACCTCTGACTTGAGCGTCGATTTTTGTG
ATGCTCGTCAGGGGGGCGGAGCCTATGGAAAAACGCCAGCAACGCGGCCTTTTTACGGTTCCTGGCCTTT
TGCTGGCCTTTTGCTCACATGTTCTTTCCTGCGTTATCCCCTGATTCTGTGGATAACCGTATTACCGCCA
TGCATTAGTTATTAATAGTAATCAATTACGGGGTCATTAGTTCATAGCCCATATATGGAGTTCCGCGTTA
CATAACTTACGGTAAATGGCCCGCCTGGCTGACCGCCCAACGACCCCCGCCCATTGACGTCAATAATGAC
GTATGTTCCCATAGTAACGCCAATAGGGACTTTCCATTGACGTCAATGGGTGGAGTATTTACGGTAAACT
GCCCACTTGGCAGTACATCAAGTGTATCATATGCCAAGTACGCCCCCTATTGACGTCAATGACGGTAAAT
GGCCCGCCTGGCATTATGCCCAGTACATGACCTTATGGGACTTTCCTACTTGGCAGTACATCTACGTATT
AGTCATCGCTATTACCATGGTGATGCGGTTTTGGCAGTACATCAATGGGCGTGGATAGCGGTTTGACTCA
CGGGGATTTCCAAGTCTCCACCCCATTGACGTCAATGGGAGTTTGTTTTGGCACCAAAATCAACGGGACT
TTCCAAAATGTCGTAACAACTCCGCCCCATTGACGCAAATGGGCGGTAGGCGTGTACGGTGGGAGGTCTA
TATAAGCAGAGCTGGTTTAGTGAACCGTCAGATCCGCTAGCGCTACCGGTCGCCACCATGGTGAGCAAGG
GCGAGGAGGATAACATGGCCATCATCAAGGAGTTCATGCGCTTCAAGGTGCACATGGAGGGCTCCGTGAA
CGGCCACGAGTTCGAGATCGAGGGCGAGGGCGAGGGCCGCCCCTACGAGGGCACCCAGACCGCCAAGCTG
AAGGTGACCAAGGGTGGCCCCCTGCCCTTCGCCTGGGACATCCTGTCCCCTCAGTTCATGTACGGCTCCA
AGGCCTACGTGAAGCACCCCGCCGACATCCCCGACTACTTGAAGCTGTCCTTCCCCGAGGGCTTCAAGTG
GGAGCGCGTGATGAACTTCGAGGACGGCGGCGTGGTGACCGTGACCCAGGACTCCTCCCTGCAGGACGGC
GAGTTCATCTACAAGGTGAAGCTGCGCGGCACCAACTTCCCCTCCGACGGCCCCGTAATGCAGAAGAAGA
CCATGGGCTGGGAGGCCTCCTCCGAGCGGATGTACCCCGAGGACGGCGCCCTGAAGGGCGAGATCAAGCA
GAGGCTGAAGCTGAAGGACGGCGGCCACTACGACGCTGAGGTCAAGACCACCTACAAGGCCAAGAAGCCC
GTGCAGCTGCCCGGCGCCTACAACGTCAACATCAAGTTGGACATCACCTCCCACAACGAGGACTACACCA
TCGTGGAACAGTACGAACGCGCCGAGGGCCGCCACTCCACCGGCGGCATGGACGAGCTGTACAAGTCCGG
ACTCAGATCTCGAAGCGCGGCCGCGGGAGCAGGAGGAGCAGCTCGAGCGGCGCTGGGAGTGCAGGTGGAA
ACCATCTCCCCAGGAGACGGGCGCACCTTCCCCAAGCGCGGCCAGACCTGCGTGGTGCACTACACCGGGA
TGCTTGAAGATGGAAAGAAATTTGATTCCTCCCGGGACAGAAACAAGCCCTTTAAGTTTATGCTAGGCAA
GCAGGAGGTGATCCGAGGCTGGGAAGAAGGGGTTGCCCAGATGAGTGTGGGTCAGAGAGCCAAACTGACT
ATATCTCCAGATTATGCCTATGGTGCCACTGGGCACCCAGGCATCATCCCACCACATGCCACTCTCGTCT
TCGATGTGGAGCTTCTAAAACTGGAAAGTGCTGGTGGTAGTGCTGGTGGTAGTGCTGGTGGTAGTGCTGG
TGGTAGTGCTGGTGGTCCGCGAGCTCAAGCTTCGAATTCTGCAGTCGACATGGCGACCCCCGGCAACCTA
GGGTCCTCCGTCCTGGCGAGCAAGACCAAGACCAAGAAGAAGCACTTCGTAGCGCAGAAAGTGAAGCTGT
TTCGGGCCAGCGACCCGCTGCTCAGCGTCCTCATGTGGGGGGTAAACCACTCGATCAATGAACTGAGCCA
TGTTCAAATCCCTGTTATGTTGATGCCAGATGACTTCAAAGCCTATTCAAAAATAAAGGTGGACAATCAC
CTTTTTAACAAAGAAAACATGCCGAGCCATTTCAAGTTTAAGGAATACTGCCCGATGGTCTTCCGTAACC
TGCGGGAGAGGTTTGGAATTGATGATCAAGATTTCCAGAATTCCCTGACCAGGAGCGCACCCCTCCCCAA
CGACTCCCAGGCCCGCAGTGGAGCTCGTTTTCACACTTCCTACGACAAAAGATACATCATCAAGACTATT
ACCAGTGAAGACGTGGCCGAAATGCACAACATCCTGAAGAAATACCACCAGTACATAGTGGAATGTCATG
GGATCACCCTTCTTCCCCAGTTCTTGGGCATGTACCGGCTTAATGTTGATGGAGTTGAAATATATGTGAT
AGTTACAAGAAATGTATTCAGCCACCGTTTGTCTGTGTATAGGAAATACGACTTAAAGGGCTCTACAGTG
GCTAGAGAAGCTAGTGACAAAGAAAAGGCCAAAGAACTGCCAACTCTGAAAGATAATGATTTCATTAATG
AGGGCCAAAAGATTTATATTGATGACAACAGCAAGAAGGTCTTCCTGGAAAAACTAAAAAAGGATGTTGA
GTTTCTGGCCCAGCTGAAGCTCATGGACTACAGTCTGCTGGTGGGAATTCATGATGTGGAGAGAGCCGAA
CAGGAGGAAGTGGAGTGTGAGGAGAACGATGGGGAGGAGGAGGGCGAGAGCGATGGCACCCACCCGGTGG
GAACCCCCCCAGATAGCCCCGGGAATACACTGAACAGCTCACCACCCCTGGCTCCCGGGGAGTTCGATCC
GAACATCGACGTCTATGGAATTAAGTGCCATGAAAACTCGCCTAGGAAGGAGGTGTACTTCATGGCAATT
ATTGACATCCTTACTCATTATGATGCAAAAAAGAAAGCTGCCCATGCTGCAAAAACTGTTAAACATGGCG
CTGGCGCGGAGATCTCCACCGTGAACCCAGAACAGTATTCAAAGCGCTTTTTGGACTTTATTGGCCACAT
CTTGACGTAAGGATCCACCGGATCTAGATAACTGATCATAATCAGCCATACCACATTTGTAGAGGTTTTA
CTTGCTTTAAAAAACCTCCCACACCTCCCCCTGAACCTGAAACATAAAATGAATGCAATTGTTGTTGTTA
ACTTGTTTATTGCAGCTTATAATGGTTACAAATAAAGCAATAGCATCACAAATTTCACAAATAAAGCATT
TTTTTCACTGCATTCTAGTTGTGGTTTGTCCAAACTCATCAATGTATCTTAACGCGTAAATTGTAAGCGT
TAATATTTTGTTAAAATTCGCGTTAAATTTTTGTTAAATCAGCTCATTTTTTAACCAATAGGCCGAAATC
GGCAAAATCCCTTATAAATCAAAAGAATAGACCGAGATAGGGT
[37 nt withheld, positions 5574-5610]
AAAGAACGTGGACTCCAACGTCAAAGG
[49 nt withheld, positions 5638-5686]
T
[91 nt withheld, positions 5688-5778]
G
[124 nt withheld, positions 5780-5903]
CAGGTGGCACTTTTCGGGGAAATGTGCGCGGAACCCCTATTTGTTTATTTTTCTAAATACATTCAAATAT
GTATCCGCTCATGAGACAATAACCCTGATAAATGCTTCAATAATATTGAAAAAGGAAGAGTCCTGAGGCG
GAAAGAACCAGCTGTGGAATGTGTGTCAGTTAGGGTGTGGAAAGTCCCCAGGCTCCCCAGCAGGCAGAAG
TATGCAAAGCATGCATCTCAATTAGTCAGCAACCAGGTGTGGAAAGTCCCCAGGCTCCCCAGCAGGCAGA
AGTATGCAAAGCATGCATCTCAATTAGTCAGCAACCATAGTCCCGCCCCTAACTCCGCCCATCCCGCCCC
TAACTCCGCCCAGTTCCGCCCATTCTCCGCCCCATGGCTGACTAATTTTTTTTATTTATGCAGAGGCCGA
GGCCGCCTCGGCCTCTGAGCTATTCCAGAAGTAG
